>Addgene plasmid #166931 | pF-01 | addgene full sequence | sequence record 333651 | Addgene NGS Result
AGGTCAGGCGGAATGGCACTTCCTTATTCCAGATGCGTGCGGATTATGCATGACTGGCCGTCGTTTTACA
ACGTCGTGACTGGGAAAACCCTGGCGCTTGTGGTGGATCACAGTTATTGGAGACTTCCTTGGCCGTACGA
TGGGTTTTGTTTCAGGTATCTGGCACTTTTCGGGGAAATGTGCGCGGAACCCCTATTTGTTTATTTTTCT
AAATACATTCAAATATGTATCCGCTCATGAGACAATAACCCTGATAAATGCTTCAATAATATTGAAAAAG
GAAGAGTATGAGTATTCAACATTTCCGTGTCGCCCTTATTCCCTTTTTTGCGGCATTTTGCCTTCCTGTT
TTTGCTCACCCAGAAACGCTGGTGAAAGTAAAAGATGCTGAAGATCAGTTGGGTGCACGAGTGGGTTACA
TCGAACTGGATCTCAACAGCGGTAAGATCCTTGAGAGTTTTCGCCCCGAAGAACGTTTTCCAATGATGAG
CACTTTTAAAGTTCTGCTATGTGGCGCGGTATTATCCCGTATTGACGCCGGGCAAGAGCAACTCGGTCGC
CGCATACACTATTCTCAGAATGACTTGGTTGAGTACTCACCAGTCACAGAAAAGCATCTTACGGATGGCA
TGACAGTAAGAGAATTATGCAGTGCTGCCATAACCATGAGTGATAACACTGCGGCCAACTTACTTCTGAC
AACGATCGGAGGACCGAAGGAGCTAACCGCTTTTTTGCACAACATGGGGGATCATGTAACTCGCCTTGAT
CGTTGGGAACCGGAGCTGAATGAAGCCATACCAAACGACGAGCGTGACACCACGATGCCTGTAGCAATGG
CAACAACGTTGCGCAAACTATTAACTGGCGAACTACTTACTCTAGCTTCCCGGCAACAATTAATAGACTG
GATGGAGGCGGATAAAGTTGCAGGACCACTTCTGCGCTCGGCCCTTCCGGCTGGCTGGTTTATTGCTGAT
AAATCTGGAGCCGGTGAGCGTGGCTCTCGCGGTATCATTGCAGCACTGGGGCCAGATGGTAAGCCCTCCC
GTATCGTAGTTATCTACACGACGGGGAGTCAGGCAACTATGGATGAACGAAATAGACAGATCGCTGAGAT
AGGTGCCTCACTGATTAAGCATTGGTAACTGTCAGACCAAGTTTACTCATATATACTTTAGATTGATTTA
AAACTTCATTTTTAATTTAAAAGGATCTAGGTGAAGATCCTTGAATTGCCATTATCAACAAGTTTGTACA
AAAAAGCAGGCTCCGAATTGGTATCACGAGGACGATTTGAAGCCCCCTACCCATTTACGCTGACTTGACG
GGACGGCGGCTTTGTTGAATAGAGCGTCAGACCCCGTAGAAAAGATCAAAGGATCTTCTTGAGATCCTTT
TTTTCTGCGCGTAATCTGCTGCTTGCAAACAAAAAAACCACCGCTACCAGCGGTGGTTTGTTTGCCGGAT
CAAGAGCTACCAACTCTTTTTCCGAAGGTAACTGGCTTCAGCAGAGCGCAGATACCAAATACTGTTCTTC
TAGTGTAGCCGTAGTTAGGCCACCACTTCAAGAACTCTGTAGCACCGCCTACATACCTCGCTCTGCTAAT
CCTGTTACCAGTGGCTGCTGCCAGTGGCGATAAGTCGTGTCTTACCGGGTTGGACTCAAGACGATAGTTA
CCGGATAAGGCGCAGCGGTCGGGCTGAACGGGGGGTTCGTGCACACAGCCCAGCTTGGAGCGAACGACCT
ACACCGAACTGAGATACCTACAGCGTGAGCTATGAGAAAGCGCCACGCTTCCCGAAGGGAGAAAGGCGGA
CAGGTATCCGGTAAGCGGCAGGGTCGGAACAGGAGAGCGCACGAGGGAGCTTCCAGGGGGAAACGCCTGG
TATCTTTATAGTCCTGTCGGGTTTCGCCACCTCTGACTTGAGCGTCGATTTTTGTGATGCTCGTCAGGGG
GGCGGAGCCTATGGAAAAACGCCAGCAACGCGGCCTTTTTACGGTTCCTGGCCTTTTGCTGGCCTTTTGC
TCACATGTTCTTTCCAGCGACATATGCCATACGCCGAACTGAACTCCACCTAATGTCTTGGAGATTGTCG
GATAGCGCGGAATAGGATTGTGCCCTCTGAGCGGATAACAATTTCACACAGGAAACAGCTATGACCATGA
CACATGCATCCACCATCGCAGACTTATCATCACTGAGCCTCCACCTAGCCTGGTCTCAGATGGTGAGTAA
AGGAGAGGAGCTGTTTACAGGCGTTGTACCCATCTTGGTTGAGTTGGATGGGGACGTTAATGGTCATAAG
TTTTCGGTTAGCGGCGAGGGCGAAGGCGACGCTACTTACGGCAAATTGACGCTTAAGTTCATTTGTACTA
CAGGAAAACTTCCAGTCCCCTGGCCAACTCTGGTTACAACACTTACATACGGGGTCCAATGTTTCTCGCG
TTACCCAGATCACATGAAGCAGCACGACTTCTTTAAATCTGCAATGCCAGAAGGCTATGTGCAAGAGCGC
ACAATCTTCTTCAAGGATGACGGGAACTATAAGACACGCGCCGAGGTCAAGTTTGAGGGGGATACGTTAG
TGAATCGCATTGAATTGAAAGGCATTGACTTTAAAGAAGATGGCAACATTTTGGGACATAAACTGGAGTA
TAACTATAATTCGCACAACGTGTATATCATGGCTGACAAGCAGAAGAACGGGATTAAGGTAAATTTCAAG
ATTCGTCACAACATTGAGGATGGCAGCGTGCAATTGGCTGACCATTATCAACAAAACACACCCATTGGCG
ACGGCCCGGTTTTACTTCCTGACAATCACTACCTGAGTACACAATCCAAATTATCGAAGGACCCAAATGA
GAAACGTGATCACATGGTCCTTTTGGAGTTCGTAACCGCGGCGGGGATTACTTTAGGCATGGATGAGTTG
TATAAGTGAGGCGGCGAGACC
Features (pLannotate 1.2.2; 6 found; start..end, strand, type, name):
     53..96      +  CDS            lacZα (fragment): LacZα fragment of β-galactosidase; lacZ fragment
    183..287     +  promoter       AmpR promoter: bla
    288..1148    +  CDS            AmpR: β-lactamase; bla; confers resistance to ampicillin, carbenicillin, and related antibiotics
   1248..1272    +  protein_bind   attB1: mutant version of attB; recombination site for the Gateway® BP reaction BP Clonase™
   1389..1977    +  rep_origin     ori: high-copy-number ColE1/pMB1/pBR322/pUC origin of replication
   2230..2946    +  CDS            mEGFP: mEGFP is a basic (constitutively fluorescent) green fluorescent protein published in 2002, derived from Aequorea victoria. It has moderate acid sensitivity.
