[The description below was written by a language model from this plasmid's Addgene catalogue record and pLannotate feature annotations shown in this document.]
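Description:
pF-01 is a small (about 3 kb) synthetic-biology part plasmid that stores a GFP coding region as a reusable assembly block, designated "block F" or the gene-of-interest position in the depositors' toolkit. It is built on the commercial pTwist Amp High Copy cloning backbone and is propagated in E. coli. Replication depends on a high-copy ColE1/pUC-type origin, and selection relies on the bla gene (β-lactamase), driven by its own AmpR promoter, which confers ampicillin resistance. The annotation also detects a short lacZα fragment and an attB1-like Gateway recombination site. These appear to be remnants of the backbone, and the record assigns them no function.

The payload is a synthetic insert of roughly 740 bp carrying a green fluorescent protein open reading frame, which the feature table identifies as matching mEGFP, a constitutively fluorescent Aequorea victoria derivative. According to the catalogue entry the block is flanked by BsaI sites. BsaI is a type IIS restriction enzyme that cuts outside its recognition sequence, so the part can be released with defined overhangs and joined to other blocks in a Golden Gate-style one-pot assembly, although the specific overhangs are not given in the record. No promoter, ribosome binding site or terminator is annotated around the GFP sequence, which fits the stated purpose of a coding-region part rather than a self-contained expression cassette, despite the "bacterial expression" vector-type label. The plasmid is intended as a source of the reporter gene for building composite constructs, in the context of work on multi-level control of gene expression.
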