Addgene plasmid #166931: pF-01
Purpose: GFP coding region part (F)
Depositing lab: Thomas Gorochowski. Depositing organization: University of Bristol. Publication: Harnessing the central dogma for stringent multi-level control of gene expression. Greco FV, Pandi A, Erb TJ, Grierson CS, Gorochowski TE. Nat Commun. 2021 Mar 19;12(1):1738. doi: 10.1038/s41467-021-21995-7. PubMed 33741937.
Backbone
  Vector backbone: pTwist Amp High Copy
  Backbone manufacturer: Twist Bioscience
  Backbone size w/o insert (bp): 2221
  Total vector size (bp): 2961
  Vector type: Bacterial Expression, Synthetic Biology
Growth in bacteria
  Bacterial resistance: Ampicillin, 100 μg/mL
  Growth temperature: 37°C
  Growth strain: DH5alpha
  Copy number: High Copy
Gene/Insert
  Gene/Insert name: Green Fluorescent Protein - Block F- Flanked by BsaI sites (alt name: GOI (Gene of Interest) - GFP)
  Species: Synthetic
  Insert size (bp): 740
  Cloning method: Unknown
  Sequencing primers: 5′ TCATGCATAATCCGCACGCATC
Terms and licenses: Academic/Nonprofit Terms; Industry Terms: Not Available to Industry
How to cite: pF-01 was a gift from Thomas Gorochowski (Addgene plasmid # 166931 ; http://n2t.net/addgene:166931 ; RRID:Addgene_166931)
