>Addgene plasmid #166931 | pF-01 | depositor partial sequence | sequence record 324743 | pF-01 sequence 740 bps
GGTCTCGCCGCCTCACTTATACAACTCATCCATGCCTAAAGTAATCCCCGCCGCGGTTACGAACTCCAAA
AGGACCATGTGATCACGTTTCTCATTTGGGTCCTTCGATAATTTGGATTGTGTACTCAGGTAGTGATTGT
CAGGAAGTAAAACCGGGCCGTCGCCAATGGGTGTGTTTTGTTGATAATGGTCAGCCAATTGCACGCTGCC
ATCCTCAATGTTGTGACGAATCTTGAAATTTACCTTAATCCCGTTCTTCTGCTTGTCAGCCATGATATAC
ACGTTGTGCGAATTATAGTTATACTCCAGTTTATGTCCCAAAATGTTGCCATCTTCTTTAAAGTCAATGC
CTTTCAATTCAATGCGATTCACTAACGTATCCCCCTCAAACTTGACCTCGGCGCGTGTCTTATAGTTCCC
GTCATCCTTGAAGAAGATTGTGCGCTCTTGCACATAGCCTTCTGGCATTGCAGATTTAAAGAAGTCGTGC
TGCTTCATGTGATCTGGGTAACGCGAGAAACATTGGACCCCGTATGTAAGTGTTGTAACCAGAGTTGGCC
AGGGGACTGGAAGTTTTCCTGTAGTACAAATGAACTTAAGCGTCAATTTGCCGTAAGTAGCGTCGCCTTC
GCCCTCGCCGCTAACCGAAAACTTATGACCATTAACGTCCCCATCCAACTCAACCAAGATGGGTACAACG
CCTGTAAACAGCTCCTCTCCTTTACTCACCATCTGAGACC
